Addgene plasmid #13996: pBS hShh (CT#401)
Depositing lab: Cliff Tabin. Depositing organization: Harvard Medical School. Publication: Cloning, expression, and chromosomal location of SHH and IHH: two human homologues of the Drosophila segment polarity gene hedgehog. Marigo V, Roberts DJ, Lee SM, Tsukurov O, Levi T, Gastier JM, Epstein DJ, Gilbert DJ, Copeland NG, Seidman CE. Genomics. 1995 Jul 1. 28(1):44-51. 10.1006/geno.1995.1104 PubMed 7590746.
Backbone
  Vector backbone: pBS SK+
  Backbone size w/o insert (bp): 3000
  Vector type: Bacterial Expression
Growth in bacteria
  Bacterial resistance: Ampicillin, 100 μg/mL
  Growth temperature: 37°C
  Growth strain: DH5alpha
  Copy number: High Copy
Gene/Insert
  Gene/Insert name: Shh
  Species: H. sapiens (human)
  Insert size (bp): 1576
  Entrez Gene: SHH (a.k.a. HHG1, HLP3, HPE3, MCOPCB5, SMMCI, ShhNC, TPT, TPTPS)
  Cloning method: Restriction Enzyme; 5′ cloning site EcoRI (not destroyed); 3′ cloning site EcoRI (not destroyed)
  Sequencing primers: 5′ T7; 3′ T3
Terms and licenses: Academic/Nonprofit Terms; Industry Terms: Not Available to Industry
Depositor comments: ATG at nt 152; TGA at nt 1540.
How to cite: pBS hShh (CT#401) was a gift from Cliff Tabin (Addgene plasmid # 13996 ; http://n2t.net/addgene:13996 ; RRID:Addgene_13996)
