[The description below was written by a language model from this plasmid's Addgene catalogue record and pLannotate feature annotations shown in this document.]
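Description:
pBS hShh (CT#401) is a human Sonic hedgehog (SHH) cDNA clone carried in the pBluescript SK+ phagemid. The catalogue lists it as a bacterial expression vector, but its layout is that of a cloning and in vitro transcription plasmid. It replicates in E. coli at high copy from a ColE1/pUC-type origin and is selected with ampicillin through the β-lactamase gene and its own promoter. An f1 bacteriophage origin is also present, which allows single-stranded DNA to be rescued with helper phage. Remnants of the lacZα region, together with the lac promoter, lac operator, CAP binding site and a short lacI fragment, are standard backbone elements; the insert interrupts the lacZα cloning region.

The insert is a roughly 1.6 kb human SHH cDNA placed into the polylinker as an EcoRI fragment, with both EcoRI sites retained so it can be excised intact. According to the depositor, the start codon lies at nucleotide 152 and the stop codon at nucleotide 1540 of the insert, so the clone contains the full coding region with short 5′ and 3′ untranslated stretches. The annotated sequence agrees with this, showing a complete SHH open reading frame that encodes the precursor of the lipid-modified N-terminal signalling morphogen. The coding sequence is in the same orientation as the flanking T7 promoter, so T7 RNA polymerase should produce sense transcripts, while the T3 promoter on the opposite side should yield antisense RNA. No eukaryotic promoter is present. The record does not state a specific use, but the arrangement suits riboprobe synthesis for in situ hybridisation, in vitro transcription, and use as a source of the SHH cDNA for subcloning.
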