Features (pLannotate 1.2.2; 14 found; start..end, strand, type, name):
     24..42      +  promoter       T7 promoter: promoter for bacteriophage T7 RNA polymerase
     51..105     -  misc_feature   MCS (fragment): pBluescript multiple cloning site
    259..1644    +  CDS            SHH: SHH_HUMAN - Experimental evidence at protein level: Swiss-Prot protein existence level 1. [Sonic hedgehog protein N-product]: The dually lipidated sonic hedgehog protein N-product (ShhNp) is a morphogen which is essential for a variety of patterning events during development. Induces ventral cell fate in the neural tube and somites (PubMed:24863049). Involved in the patterning of the anterior-posterior axis of the developing limb bud (By similarity). Essential for axon guidance (By similarity). Binds to the patched (PTCH1) receptor, which functions in association with smoothened (SMO), to acti
   1685..1744    -  misc_feature   MCS (fragment): pBluescript multiple cloning site
   1757..1775    -  promoter       T3 promoter: promoter for bacteriophage T3 RNA polymerase
   1820..1836    -  protein_bind   lac operator: The lac repressor binds to the lac operator to inhibit transcription in E. coli. This inhibition can be relieved by adding lactose or isopropyl-β-D-thiogalactopyranoside (IPTG). lac repressor encoded by lacI
   1844..1874    -  promoter       lac promoter: promoter for the E. coli lac operon
   1889..1910    -  protein_bind   CAP binding site: CAP binding activates transcription in the presence of cAMP. E. coli catabolite activator protein
   1923..2015    -  CDS            lacI (fragment): lac repressor; lacI; The lac repressor binds to the lac operator to inhibit transcription in E. coli. This inhibition can be relieved by adding lactose or isopropyl-β-D-thiogalactopyranoside (IPTG).
   2198..2786    -  rep_origin     ori: high-copy-number ColE1/pMB1/pBR322/pUC origin of replication
   2957..3817    -  CDS            AmpR: β-lactamase; bla; confers resistance to ampicillin, carbenicillin, and related antibiotics
   3818..3922    -  promoter       AmpR promoter: bla
   3975..4403    -  rep_origin     f1 ori (sequence partly withheld): f1 bacteriophage origin of replication; arrow indicates direction of (+) strand synthesis
   4408..21      -  CDS            lacZα (fragment) (across the origin): LacZα fragment of β-galactosidase; lacZ fragment
>Addgene plasmid #13996 | pBS hShh (CT#401) | addgene full sequence | sequence record 198180 | Addgene NGS Result
GTAAAACGACGGCCAGTGAATTGTAATACGACTCACTATAGGGCGAATTGGGTACCGGGCCCCCCCTCGA
GGTCGACGGTATCGATAAGCTTGATATCGAATTCCGGGCGAGGCAGCCAGCGAGGGAGAGAGCGAGCGGG
CGAGCCGGAGCGAGGAAGGGAAAGCGCAAGAGAGAGCGCACACGCACACACCCGCCGCGCGCACTCGCGC
ACGGACCCGCACGGGGACAGCTCGGAAGTCATCAGTTCCATGGGCGAGATGCTGCTGCTGGCGAGATGTC
TGCTGCTAGTCCTCGTCTCCTCGCTGCTGGTATGCTCGGGACTGGCGTGCGGACCGGGCAGGGGGTTCGG
GAAGAGGAGGCACCCCAAAAAGCTGACCCCTTTAGCCTACAAGCAGTTTATCCCCAATGTGGCCGAGAAG
ACCCTAGGCGCCAGCGGAAGGTATGAAGGGAAGATCTCCAGAAACTCCGAGCGATTTAAGGAACTCACCC
CCAATTACAACCCCGACATCATATTTAAGGATGAAGAAAACACCGGAGCGGACAGGCTGATGACTCAGAG
GTGTAAGGACAAGTTGAACGCTTTGGCCATCTCGGTGATGAACCAGTGGCCAGGAGTGAAACTGCGGGTG
ACCGAGGGCTGGGACGAAGATGGCCACCACTCAGAGGAGTCTCTGCACTACGAGGGCCGCGCAGTGGACA
TCACCACGTCTGACCGCGACCGCAGCAAGTACGGCATGCTGGCCCGCCTGGCGGTGGAGGCCGGCTTCGA
CTGGGTGTACTACGAGTCCAAGGCACATATCCACTGCTCGGTGAAAGCAGAGAACTCGGTGGCGGCCAAA
TCGGGAGGCTGCTTCCCGGGCTCGGCCACGGTGCACCTGGAGCAGGGCGGCACCAAGCTGGTGAAGGACC
TGAGCCCCGGGGACCGCGTGCTGGCGGCGGACGACCAGGGCCGGCTGCTCTACAGCGACTTCCTCACTTT
CCTGGACCGCGACGACGGCGCCAAGAAGGTCTTCTACGTGATCGAGACGCGGGAGCCGCGCGAGCGCCTG
CTGCTCACCGCCGCGCACCTGCTCTTTGTGGCGCCGCACAACGACTCGGCCACCGGGGAGCCCGAGGCGT
CCTCGGGCTCGGGGCCGCCTTCCGGGGGCGCACTGGGGCCTCGGGCGCTGTTCGCCAGCCGCGTGCGCCC
GGGCCAGCGCGTGTACGTGGTGGCCGAGCGTGACGGGGACCGCCGGCTCCTGCCCGCCGCTGTGCACAGC
GTGACCCTAAGCGAGGAGGCCGCGGGCGCCTACGCGCCGCTCACGGCCCAGGGCACCATTCTCATCAACC
GGGTGCTGGCCTCGTGCTACGCGGTCATCGAGGAGCACAGCTGGGCGCACCGGGCCTTCGCGCCCTTCCG
CCTGGCGCACGCGCTCCTGGCTGCACTGGCGCCCGCGCGCACGGACCGCGGCGGGGACAGCGGCGGCGGG
GACCGCGGGGGCGGCGGCGGCAGAGTAGCCCTAACCGCTCCAGGTGCTGCCGACGCTCCGGGTGCGGGGG
CCACCGCGGGCATCCACTGGTACTCGCAGCTGCTCTACCAAATAGGCACCTGGCTCCTGGACAGCGAGGC
CCTGCACCCGCTGGGCATGGCGGTCAAGTCCAGCTGAAGCCGGGGGGCCGGGGGAGGGGCGCGGGAGGGG
GCCGGAATTCCTGCAGCCCGGGGGATCCACTAGTTCTAGAGCGGCCGCCACCGCGGTGGAGCTCCAGCTT
TTGTTCCCTTTAGTGAGGGTTAATTTCGAGCTTGGCGTAATCATGGTCATAGCTGTTTCCTGTGTGAAAT
TGTTATCCGCTCACAATTCCACACAACATACGAGCCGGAAGCATAAAGTGTAAAGCCTGGGGTGCCTAAT
GAGTGAGCTAACTCACATTAATTGCGTTGCGCTCACTGCCCGCTTTCCAGTCGGGAAACCTGTCGTGCCA
GCTGCATTAATGAATCGGCCAACGCGCGGGGAGAGGCGGTTTGCGTATTGGGCGCTCTTCCGCTTCCTCG
CTCACTGACTCGCTGCGCTCGGTCGTTCGGCTGCGGCGAGCGGTATCAGCTCACTCAAAGGCGGTAATAC
GGTTATCCACAGAATCAGGGGATAACGCAGGAAAGAACATGTGAGCAAAAGGCCAGCAAAAGGCCAGGAA
CCGTAAAAAGGCCGCGTTGCTGGCGTTTTTCCATAGGCTCCGCCCCCCTGACGAGCATCACAAAAATCGA
CGCTCAAGTCAGAGGTGGCGAAACCCGACAGGACTATAAAGATACCAGGCGTTTCCCCCTGGAAGCTCCC
TCGTGCGCTCTCCTGTTCCGACCCTGCCGCTTACCGGATACCTGTCCGCCTTTCTCCCTTCGGGAAGCGT
GGCGCTTTCTCATAGCTCACGCTGTAGGTATCTCAGTTCGGTGTAGGTCGTTCGCTCCAAGCTGGGCTGT
GTGCACGAACCCCCCGTTCAGCCCGACCGCTGCGCCTTATCCGGTAACTATCGTCTTGAGTCCAACCCGG
TAAGACACGACTTATCGCCACTGGCAGCAGCCACTGGTAACAGGATTAGCAGAGCGAGGTATGTAGGCGG
TGCTACAGAGTTCTTGAAGTGGTGGCCTAACTACGGCTACACTAGAAGAACAGTATTTGGTATCTGCGCT
CTGCTGAAGCCAGTTACCTTCGGAAAAAGAGTTGGTAGCTCTTGATCCGGCAAACAAACCACCGCTGGTA
GCGGTGGTTTTTTTGTTTGCAAGCAGCAGATTACGCGCAGAAAAAAAGGATCTCAAGAAGATCCTTTGAT
CTTTTCTACGGGGTCTGACGCTCAGTGGAACGAAAACTCACGTTAAGGGATTTTGGTCATGAGATTATCA
AAAAGGATCTTCACCTAGATCCTTTTAAATTAAAAATGAAGTTTTAAATCAATCTAAAGTATATATGAGT
AAACTTGGTCTGACAGTTACCAATGCTTAATCAGTGAGGCACCTATCTCAGCGATCTGTCTATTTCGTTC
ATCCATAGTTGCCTGACTCCCCGTCGTGTAGATAACTACGATACGGGAGGGCTTACCATCTGGCCCCAGT
GCTGCAATGATACCGCGAGACCCACGCTCACCGGCTCCAGATTTATCAGCAATAAACCAGCCAGCCGGAA
GGGCCGAGCGCAGAAGTGGTCCTGCAACTTTATCCGCCTCCATCCAGTCTATTAATTGTTGCCGGGAAGC
TAGAGTAAGTAGTTCGCCAGTTAATAGTTTGCGCAACGTTGTTGCCATTGCTACAGGCATCGTGGTGTCA
CGCTCGTCGTTTGGTATGGCTTCATTCAGCTCCGGTTCCCAACGATCAAGGCGAGTTACATGATCCCCCA
TGTTGTGCAAAAAAGCGGTTAGCTCCTTCGGTCCTCCGATCGTTGTCAGAAGTAAGTTGGCCGCAGTGTT
ATCACTCATGGTTATGGCAGCACTGCATAATTCTCTTACTGTCATGCCATCCGTAAGATGCTTTTCTGTG
ACTGGTGAGTACTCAACCAAGTCATTCTGAGAATAGTGTATGCGGCGACCGAGTTGCTCTTGCCCGGCGT
CAATACGGGATAATACCGCGCCACATAGCAGAACTTTAAAAGTGCTCATCATTGGAAAACGTTCTTCGGG
GCGAAAACTCTCAAGGATCTTACCGCTGTTGAGATCCAGTTCGATGTAACCCACTCGTGCACCCAACTGA
TCTTCAGCATCTTTTACTTTCACCAGCGTTTCTGGGTGAGCAAAAACAGGAAGGCAAAATGCCGCAAAAA
AGGGAATAAGGGCGACACGGAAATGTTGAATACTCATACTCTTCCTTTTTCAATATTATTGAAGCATTTA
TCAGGGTTATTGTCTCATGAGCGGATACATATTTGAATGTATTTAGAAAAATAAACAAATAGGGGTTCCG
CGCACATTTCCCCGAAAAGTGCCACCTAAATTGTAAGCGTTAATATTTTGTTAAAATTCGCGTTAAATTT
TTGTTAAATCAGCTCATTTTTTAACCAATAGGCCGAAATCGGCAAAATCCCTTATAAATCAAAAGAATAG
ACCGAGATAGGGT
[37 nt withheld, positions 4074-4110]
AAAGAACGTGGACTCCAACGTCAAAGG
[49 nt withheld, positions 4138-4186]
T
[91 nt withheld, positions 4188-4278]
G
[124 nt withheld, positions 4280-4403]
CCCATTCGCCATTCAGGCTGCGCAACTGTTGGGAAGGGCGATCGGTGCGGGCCTCTTCGCTATTACGCCA
GCTGGCGAAAGGGGGATGTGCTGCAAGGCGATTAAGTTGGGTAACGCCAGGGTTTTCCCAGTCACGACGT
T
